>Addgene plasmid #239453 | pSLQ14101 aeBlue | addgene full sequence | sequence record 476572 | Addgene NGS Result
TTGAGATCCTTTTTTTCTGCGCGTAATCTGCTGCTTGCAAACAAAAAAACCACCGCTACCAGCGGTGGTT
TGTTTGCCGGATCAAGAGCTACCAACTCTTTTTCCGAAGGTAACTGGCTTCAGCAGAGCGCAGATACCAA
ATACTGTCCTTCTAGTGTAGCCGTAGTTAGGCCACCACTTCAAGAACTCTGTAGCACCGCCTACATACCT
CGCTCTGCTAATCCTGTTACCAGTGGCTGCTGCCAGTGGCGATAAGTCGTGTCTTACCGGGTTGGACTCA
AGACGATAGTTACCGGATAAGGCGCAGCGGTCGGGCTGAACGGGGGGTTCGTGCACACAGCCCAGCTTGG
AGCGAACGACCTACACCGAACTGAGATACCTACAGCGTGAGCTATGAGAAAGCGCCACGCTTCCCGAAGG
GAGAAAGGCGGACAGGTATCCGGTAAGCGGCAGGGTCGGAACAGGAGAGCGCACGAGGGAGCTTCCAGGG
GGAAACGCCTGGTATCTTTATAGTCCTGTCGGGTTTCGCCACCTCTGACTTGAGCGTCGATTTTTGTGAT
GCTCGTCAGGGGGGCGGAGCCTATGGAAAAACGCCAGCAACGCGGCCTTTTTACGGTTCCTGGCCTTTTG
CTGGCCTTTTGCTCACATGTTCTTTCCTGCGTTATCCCCTGATTCTGTGGATAACCGTATTACCGCCTTT
GAGTGAGCTGATACCGCTCGCCGCAGCCGAACGCCCTAGGTATAAACGCAGAAAGGCCCACCCGAAGGTG
AGCCAGTGTGACTCTAGTAGAGAGCGTTCACCGACAAACAACAGATAAAACGAAAGGCCCAGTCTTTCGA
CTGAGCCTTTCGTTTTATTTGATGCCTGGAGATCCTTACTCGAGTTATTATTAGTGATGCCCTAATTTAC
TCGGTGCCGCCTCACAGTAACGGGCCACCGCTGACTCGTATTGTTCATAAAATTTACCTTGTTCAGCTTT
CAAAATCTCAATGCGATGATCCCCAAAATGAAATTCCGGCATGTTAACTGCATTGGATGGCTTGCGAGAA
CGATAGGTAGTGCGCAGGTGGGACGTCAGATGATTGCCATCAGTGCATTTCAGGGCCATCAGGCTCTGAC
CACACAGGACGCCGTCCCGCGGATAAAGCATCTCAACGCACGGTTCCCATCCAGCTGTTTTTTTCTGCAT
CACGGGACCGTTTGCAGGGAAGTTGGCACCGATGACATTAACTTTGAAAATAAAATTATTACCCTGAAGG
CTCGTGTCCTGGTGTATGGTGAGATAGCCGCCATCCTCGAAGATTTGTGTTCTTTCCCAGGTAAAGCCCT
CAGGAAAAGACTCCTTAAAGTAATCCGGAATACCCGACACATGCTTAATGAAGGTTTTACTGCCATACAT
GCAACAAGGGGCCAAAATATCATACGCAAATGGTAAGGGCCCACCTTCAGTGATGCGTATCTTTTCCACC
TGGGTCCCTTCAAATGGTTTGCCTTCGCCTTCTCCTACACACTTGAAATGGTGACCGTTTACTGTTCCTT
CCATCGTCATTTTGATGCACATGTCTTTTTTAACCAGTGAAGCCATAGATCCTTTCTCCTCTTTAGATCT
TTTGAATTCACTAGTATTATACCTAGGACTGAGCTAGCTGTCAAGCGCAACGCAATTAATGTAAGTTAGC
TCACTCATTAGGCACCGACGTCAGGTGGCACTTTTCGGGGAAATGTGCGCGGAACCCCTATTTGTTTATT
TTTCTAAATACATTCAAATATGTATCCGCTCATGAGACAATAACCCTGATAAATGCTTCAATAATATTGA
AAAAGGAAGAGTATGAGTATTCAACATTTCCGTGTCGCCCTTATTCCCTTTTTTGCGGCATTTTGCCTTC
CTGTTTTTGCTCACCCAGAAACGCTGGTGAAAGTAAAAGATGCTGAAGATCAGTTGGGTGCACGAGTGGG
TTACATCGAACTGGATCTCAACAGCGGTAAGATCCTTGAGAGTTTTCGCCCCGAAGAACGTTTTCCAATG
ATGAGCACTTTTAAAGTTCTGCTATGTGGCGCGGTATTATCCCGTATTGACGCCGGGCAAGAGCAACTCG
GTCGCCGCATACACTATTCTCAGAATGACTTGGTTGAGTACTCACCAGTCACAGAAAAGCATCTTACGGA
TGGCATGACAGTAAGAGAATTATGCAGTGCTGCCATAACCATGAGTGATAACACTGCGGCCAACTTACTT
CTGACAACGATCGGAGGACCGAAGGAGCTAACCGCTTTTTTGCACAACATGGGGGATCATGTAACTCGCC
TTGATCGTTGGGAACCGGAGCTGAATGAAGCCATACCAAACGACGAGCGTGACACCACGATGCCTGTAGC
AATGGCAACAACGTTGCGCAAACTATTAACTGGCGAACTACTTACTCTAGCTTCCCGGCAACAATTAATA
GACTGGATGGAGGCGGATAAAGTTGCAGGACCACTTCTGCGCTCGGCCCTTCCGGCTGGCTGGTTTATTG
CTGATAAATCTGGAGCCGGTGAGCGTGGGTCTCGCGGTATCATTGCAGCACTGGGGCCAGATGGTAAGCC
CTCCCGTATCGTAGTTATCTACACGACGGGGAGTCAGGCAACTATGGATGAACGAAATAGACAGATCGCT
GAGATAGGTGCCTCACTGATTAAGCATTGGTAACTGTCAGACCAAGTTTACGAGCTCGCTTGGACTCCTG
TTGATAGATCCAGTAATGACCTCAGAACTCCATCTGGATTTGTTCAGAACGCTCGGTTGCCGCCGGGCGT
TTTTTATTGGTGAGAATCCAAGCACTAGTCATGACCAAAATCCCTTAACGTGAGTTTTCGTTCCACTGAG
CGTCAGACCCCGTAGAAAAGATCAAAGGATCTTC
Features (pLannotate 1.2.2; 9 found; start..end, strand, type, name):
      1..589     +  rep_origin     ori: high-copy-number ColE1/pMB1/pBR322/pUC origin of replication
    747..774     -  terminator     T7Te terminator: phage T7 early transcription terminator
    790..861     -  terminator     rrnB T1 terminator: transcription terminator T1 from the E. coli rrnB gene
    894..1586    -  CDS            AQ14: AQ14 is a basic (constitutively fluorescent) red fluorescent protein published in 2005, derived from Actinia equina.
   1620..1654    -  promoter       J23119(SpeI) promoter: bacterial promoter (Registry of Standard Biological Parts BBa J23119) modified to end with an SpeI site
   1667..1688    +  protein_bind   CAP binding site: CAP binding activates transcription in the presence of cAMP. E. coli catabolite activator protein
   1728..1832    +  promoter       AmpR promoter: bla
   1833..2693    +  CDS            AmpR: β-lactamase; bla; confers resistance to ampicillin, carbenicillin, and related antibiotics
   2723..2817    +  terminator     lambda t0 terminator: transcription terminator from phage lambda
