[The description below was written by a language model from this plasmid's Addgene catalogue record and pLannotate feature annotations shown in this document.]
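Description:
pSLQ14101 aeBlue is a small (about 2.9 kb) pUC19-derived bacterial expression plasmid built to produce the aeBlue chromoprotein, either in E. coli or in cell-free reactions that use bacterial extract. It is propagated through the high-copy ColE1/pMB1/pUC origin of replication and selected with ampicillin. Resistance comes from a β-lactamase (AmpR) gene driven by its own bla promoter and followed by a phage lambda t0 terminator.

The payload is a single compact transcription unit on the strand opposite to AmpR. The strong constitutive synthetic promoter J23119, here the variant ending in an SpeI site, drives a roughly 690 bp coding sequence. Transcription is stopped by tandem rrnB T1 and T7Te terminators, which insulate the cassette from the adjacent origin. The automated annotation labels this coding sequence as AQ14, an Actinia equina-derived red fluorescent protein. That label most likely reflects the closest database match to aeBlue, a chromoprotein from the same sea anemone, and the catalogue entry identifies the insert as aeBlue. A short CAP binding site remnant lies between the two cassettes and appears to be a leftover of the pUC19 lac region rather than a functional control element. No tags or inducible elements are annotated.

Because aeBlue gives a blue colour visible to the naked eye, the plasmid works as an equipment-free reporter. It was deposited with work describing a low-cost CRISPR education kit. Together with the CRISPR vector-type classification, this suggests the constitutively expressed chromoprotein gene serves as a visual readout or target for CRISPR-based regulation in cell-free reactions, although the record states the purpose only as aeBlue expression.
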