Addgene plasmid #239453: pSLQ14101 aeBlue
Purpose: express aeBlue chromoprotein
Depositing lab: Stanley Qi. Depositing organization: Stanford University. Publication: A frugal CRISPR kit for equitable and accessible education in gene editing and synthetic biology. Collins M, Lau MB, Ma W, Shen A, Wang B, Cai S, La Russa M, Jewett MC, Qi LS. Nat Commun. 2024 Aug 3;15(1):6563. doi: 10.1038/s41467-024-50767-2. PubMed 39095367.
Backbone
  Vector backbone: pUC19
  Vector type: Bacterial Expression, CRISPR ; Cell-free system using bacterial extract
Growth in bacteria
  Bacterial resistance: Ampicillin, 100 μg/mL
  Growth temperature: 37°C
  Growth strain: DH5alpha
  Copy number: Unknown
Gene/Insert
  Gene/Insert name: aeBlue
  Promoter: J23119
  Cloning method: Other
  Sequencing primers: 5′ na
Terms and licenses: Academic/Nonprofit Terms; Industry Terms: Not Available to Industry
How to cite: pSLQ14101 aeBlue was a gift from Stanley Qi (Addgene plasmid # 239453 ; http://n2t.net/addgene:239453 ; RRID:Addgene_239453)
